>Addgene plasmid #185452 | pCAGGS SARS-CoV-2 BA.1 Spike | addgene full sequence | sequence record 363821 | Addgene NGS Result
GTCGACATTGATTATTGACTAGTTATTAATAGTAATCAATTACGGGGTCATTAGTTCATAGCCCATATAT
GGAGTTCCGCGTTACATAACTTACGGTAAATGGCCCGCCTGGCTGACCGCCCAACGACCCCCGCCCATTG
ACGTCAATAATGACGTATGTTCCCATAGTAACGCCAATAGGGACTTTCCATTGACGTCAATGGGTGGAGT
ATTTACGGTAAACTGCCCACTTGGCAGTACATCAAGTGTATCATATGCCAAGTACGCCCCCTATTGACGT
CAATGACGGTAAATGGCCCGCCTGGCATTATGCCCAGTACATGACCTTATGGGACTTTCCTACTTGGCAG
TACATCTACGTATTAGTCATCGCTATTACCATGGTCGAGGTGAGCCCCACGTTCTGCTTCACTCTCCCCA
TCTCCCCCCCCTCCCCACCCCCAATTTTGTATTTATTTATTTTTTAATTATTTTGTGCAGCGATGGGGGC
GGGGGGGGGGGGGGGGCGCGCCAGGCGGGGCGGGGSGGGGSGRGGGGSGGGGSGGGGSGAGGCGGAGAGG
TGCGGCGGCAGCCAATCAGAGCGGCGCGCTCCGAAAGTTTCCTTTTATGGCGAGGCGGCGGCGGCGGCGG
CCCTATAAAAAGCGAAGCGCGCGGCGGGCGGGAGTCGCTGCGCGCTGCCTTCGCCCCGTGCCCCGCTCCG
CCGCCGCCTCGCGCCGCCCGCCCCGGCTCTGACTGACCGCGTTACTCCCACAGGTGAGCGGGCGGGACGG
CCCTTCTCCTCCGGGCTGTAATTAGCGCTTGGTTTAATGACGGCTTGTTTCTTTTCTGTGGCTGCGTGAA
AGCCTTGAGGGGCTCCGGGAGGGCCCTTTGTGCGGGGGGAGCGGCTCGGGGGGTGCGTGCGTGTGTGTGT
GCGTGGGGAGCGCCGCGTGCGGCTCCGCGCTGCCCGGCGGCTGTGAGCGCTGCGGGCGCGGCGCGGGGCT
TTGTGCGCTCCGCAGTGTGCGCGAGGGGAGCGCGGCCGGGGGCGGTGCCCCGCGGTGCGGGGGGGGCTGC
GAGGGGAACAAAGGCTGCGTGCGGGGTGTGTGCGTGGGGGGGTGAGCAGGGGGTGTGGGCGCGTCGGTCG
GGCTGCAACCCCCCCTGCACCCCCCTCCCCGAGTTGCTGAGCACGGCCCGGCTTCGGGTGCGGGGCTCCG
TACGGGGCGTGGCGCGGGGCTCGCCGTGCCGGGCGGGGGGTGGCGGCAGGKGGGGGTGCCGGGCGGGGCG
GGGCCGCCTCGGGCCGGGGAGGGCTCGGGGGAGGGGCGCGGCGGCCCCCGGAGCGCCGGCGGCTGTCGAG
GCGCGGCGAGCCGCAGCCATTGCCTTTTATGGTAATCGTGCGAGAGGGCGCAGGGACTTCCTTTGTCCCA
AATCTGTGCGGAGCCGAAATCTGGGAGGCGCCGCCGCACCCCCTCTAGCGGGCGCGGGGCGAAGCGGTGC
GGCGCCGGCAGGAAGGAAATGGGCGGGGAGGGCCTTCGTGCGTCGCCGCGCCGCCGTCCCCTTCTCCCTC
TCCAGCCTCGGGGCTGTCCGCGGGGGGACGGCTGCCTTCGGGGGGGACGGGGCAGGGCGGGGTTCGGCTT
CTGGCGTGTGACCGGCGGCTCTAGAGCCTCTGCTAACCATGTTCATGCCTTCTTCTTTTTCCTACAGCTC
CTGGGCAACGTGCTGGTTATTGTGCTGTCTCATCATTTTGGCAAAGAATTCGCCACCATGTTCGTCTTCC
TCGTCCTCCTCCCCCTCGTCTCCTCCCAGTGCGTCAACCTCACCACCCGCACCCAGCTCCCCCCCGCCTA
CACCAACTCCTTCACCCGCGGCGTCTACTACCCCGACAAGGTCTTCCGCTCCTCCGTCCTCCACTCCACC
CAGGACCTCTTCCTCCCCTTCTTCTCCAACGTCACCTGGTTCCACGTGATCTCCGGCACCAACGGCACCA
AGCGCTTCGACAACCCCGTCCTCCCCTTCAACGACGGCGTCTACTTCGCCTCCATCGAGAAGTCCAACAT
CATCCGCGGCTGGATCTTCGGCACCACCCTCGACTCCAAGACCCAGTCCCTCCTCATCGTCAACAACGCC
ACCAACGTCGTCATCAAGGTCTGCGAGTTCCAGTTCTGCAACGACCCCTTCCTCGACCACAAGAACAACA
AGTCCTGGATGGAGTCCGAGTTCCGCGTCTACTCCTCCGCCAACAACTGCACCTTCGAGTACGTCTCCCA
GCCCTTCCTCATGGACCTCGAGGGCAAGCAGGGCAACTTCAAGAACCTCCGCGAGTTCGTCTTCAAGAAC
ATCGACGGCTACTTCAAGATCTACTCCAAGCACACCCCCATCATCGTCCGCGAGCCCGAGGACCTCCCCC
AGGGCTTCTCCGCCCTCGAGCCCCTCGTCGACCTCCCCATCGGCATCAACATCACCCGCTTCCAGACCCT
CCTCGCCCTCCACCGCTCCTACCTCACCCCCGGCGACTCCTCCTCCGGCTGGACCGCCGGCGCCGCCGCC
TACTACGTCGGCTACCTCCAGCCCCGCACCTTCCTCCTCAAGTACAACGAGAACGGCACCATCACCGACG
CCGTCGACTGCGCCCTCGACCCCCTCTCCGAGACCAAGTGCACCCTCAAGTCCTTCACCGTCGAGAAGGG
CATCTACCAGACCTCCAACTTCCGCGTCCAGCCCACCGAGTCCATCGTCCGCTTCCCCAACATCACC
[585 nt withheld, positions 2728-3312]
AAGTCCACCAACCTCGTCAAGAACAAGTGCGTCAACTTCAACTTCAACGGCCTCAAGGGCACCGGCGTCC
TCACCGAGTCCAACAAGAAGTTCCTCCCCTTCCAGCAGTTCGGCCGCGACATCGCCGACACCACCGACGC
CGTCCGCGACCCCCAGACCCTCGAGATCCTCGACATCACCCCCTGCTCCTTCGGCGGCGTCTCCGTCATC
ACCCCCGGCACCAACACCTCCAACCAGGTCGCCGTCCTCTACCAGGGTGTCAACTGCACCGAGGTCCCCG
TCGCCATCCACGCCGACCAGCTCACCCCCACCTGGCGCGTCTACTCCACCGGCTCCAACGTCTTCCAGAC
CCGCGCCGGCTGCCTCATCGGCGCCGAGTACGTCAACAACTCCTACGAGTGCGACATCCCCATCGGCGCC
GGCATCTGCGCCTCCTACCAGACCCAGACCAAGTCCCACCGCCGCGCCCGCTCCGTCGCCTCCCAGTCCA
TCATCGCCTACACCATGTCCCTCGGCGCCGAGAACTCCGTCGCCTACTCCAACAACTCCATCGCCATCCC
CACCAACTTCACCATCTCCGTCACCACCGAGATCCTCCCCGTCTCCATGACCAAGACCTCCGTCGACTGC
ACCATGTACATCTGCGGCGACTCCACCGAGTGCTCCAACCTCCTCCTCCAGTACGGCTCCTTCTGCACCC
AGCTCAAGCGCGCCCTCACCGGCATCGCCGTCGAGCAGGACAAGAACACCCAGGAGGTCTTCGCCCAGGT
CAAGCAGATCTACAAGACCCCCCCCATCAAGTACTTCGGCGGCTTCAACTTCTCCCAGATCCTCCCCGAC
CCCTCCAAGCCCTCCAAGCGCTCCTTCATCGAGGACCTCCTCTTCAACAAGGTCACCCTCGCCGACGCCG
GCTTCATCAAGCAGTACGGCGACTGCCTCGGCGACATCGCCGCCCGCGACCTCATCTGCGCCCAGAAGTT
CAAGGGCCTCACCGTCCTCCCCCCCCTCCTCACCGACGAGATGATCGCCCAGTACACCTCCGCCCTCCTC
GCCGGCACCATCACCTCCGGCTGGACCTTCGGCGCCGGCGCCGCCCTCCAGATCCCCTTCGCCATGCAGA
TGGCCTACCGCTTCAACGGCATCGGCGTCACCCAGAACGTCCTCTACGAGAACCAGAAGCTCATCGCCAA
CCAGTTCAACTCCGCCATCGGCAAGATCCAGGACTCCCTCTCCTCCACCGCCTCCGCCCTCGGCAAGCTC
CAGGACGTCGTCAACCACAACGCCCAGGCCCTCAACACCCTCGTCAAGCAGCTCTCCTCCAAGTTCGGCG
CCATCTCCTCCGTCCTCAACGACATCTTCTCCCGCCTCGACAAGGTCGAGGCCGAGGTCCAGATCGACCG
CCTCATCACCGGCCGCCTCCAGTCCCTCCAGACCTACGTCACCCAGCAGCTCATCCGCGCCGCCGAGATC
CGCGCCTCCGCCAACCTCGCCGCCACCAAGATGTCCGAGTGCGTCCTCGGCCAGTCCAAGCGCGTCGACT
TCTGCGGCAAGGGCTACCACCTCATGTCCTTCCCCCAGTCCGCCCCCCACGGCGTCGTCTTCCTCCACGT
CACCTACGTCCCCGCCCAGGAGAAGAACTTCACCACCGCCCCCGCCATCTGCCACGACGGCAAGGCCCAC
TTCCCCCGCGAGGGCGTCTTCGTCTCCAACGGCACCCACTGGTTCGTCACCCAGCGCAACTTCTACGAGC
CCCAGATCATCACCACCGACAACACCTTCGTCTCCGGCAACTGCGACGTCGTCATCGGCATCGTCAACAA
CACCGTCTACGACCCCCTCCAGCCCGAGCTCGACTCCTTCAAGGAGGAGCTCGACAAGTACTTCAAGAAC
CACACCTCCCCCGACGTCGACCTCGGCGACATCTCCGGCATCAACGCCTCCGTCGTCAACATCCAGAAGG
AGATCGACCGCCTCAACGAGGTCGCCAAGAACCTCAACGAGTCCCTCATCGACCTCCAGGAGCTCGGCAA
GTACGAGCAGTACATCAAGTGGCCCTGGTACATCTGGCTCGGCTTCATCGCCGGCCTCATCGCCATCGTC
ATGGTCACCATCATGCTCTGCTGCATGACCTCCTGCTGCTCCTGCCTCAAGGGCTGCTGCTCCTGCGGCT
CCTGCTGCAAGTTCGACGAGGACGACTCCGAGCCCGTCCTCAAGGGCGTCAAGCTCCACTACACCTAAGC
TAGCAGATCTTTTTCCCTCTGCCAAAAATTATGGGGACATCATGAAGCCCCTTGAGCATCTGACTTCTGG
CTAATAAAGGAAATTTATTTTCATTGCAATAGTGTGTTGGAATTTTTTGTGTCTCTCACTCGGAAGGACA
TATGGGAGGGCAAATCATTTAAAACATCAGAATGAGTATTTGGTTTAGAGTTTGGCAACATATGCCCATA
TGCTGGCTGCCATGAACAAAGGTTGGCTATAAAGAGGTCATCAGTATATGAAACAGCCCCCTGCTGTCCA
TTCCTTATTCCATAGAAAAGCCTTGACTTGAGGTTAGATTTTTTTTATATTTTGTTTTGTGTTATTTTTT
TCTTTAACATCCCTAAAATTTTCCTTACATGTTTTACTAGCCAGATTTTTCCTCCTCTCCTGACTACTCC
CAGTCATAGCTGTCCCTCTTCTCTTATGGAGATCCCTCGACCTGCAGCCCAAGCTTGGCGTAATCATGGT
CATAGCTGTTTCCTGTGTGAAATTGTTATCCGCTCACAATTCCACACAACATACGAGCCGGAAGCATAAA
GTGTAAAGCCTGGGGTGCCTAATGAGTGAGCTAACTCACATTAATTGCGTTGCGCTCACTGCCCGCTTTC
CAGTCGGGAAACCTGTCGTGCCAGCGGATCCGCATCTCAATTAGTCAGCAACCATAGTCCCGCCCCTAAC
TCCGCCCATCCCGCCCCTAACTCCGCCCAGTTCCGCCCATTCTCCGCCCCATGGCTGACTAATTTTTTTT
ATTTATGCAGAGGCCGAGGCCGCCTCGGCCTCTGAGCTATTCCAGAAGTAGTGAGGAGGCTTTTTTGGAG
GCCTAGGCTTTTGCAAAAAGCTAACTTGTTTATTGCAGCTTATAATGGTTACAAATAAAGCAATAGCATC
ACAAATTTCACAAATAAAGCATTTTTTTCACTGCATTCTAGTTGTGGTTTGTCCAAACTCATCAATGTAT
CTTATCATGTCTGGATCCGCTGCATTAATGAATCGGCCAACGCGCGGGGAGAGGCGGTTTGCGTATTGGG
CGCTCTTCCGCTTCCTCGCTCACTGACTCGCTGCGCTCGGTCGTTCGGCTGCGGCGAGCGGTATCAGCTC
ACTCAAAGGCGGTAATACGGTTATCCACAGAATCAGGGGATAACGCAGGAAAGAACATGTGAGCAAAAGG
CCAGCAAAAGGCCAGGAACCGTAAAAAGGCCGCGTTGCTGGCGTTTTTCCATAGGCTCCGCCCCCCTGAC
GAGCATCACAAAAATCGACGCTCAAGTCAGAGGTGGCGAAACCCGACAGGACTATAAAGATACCAGGCGT
TTCCCCCTGGAAGCTCCCTCGTGCGCTCTCCTGTTCCGACCCTGCCGCTTACCGGATACCTGTCCGCCTT
TCTCCCTTCGGGAAGCGTGGCGCTTTCTCATAGCTCACGCTGTAGGTATCTCAGTTCGGTGTAGGTCGTT
CGCTCCAAGCTGGGCTGTGTGCACGAACCCCCCGTTCAGCCCGACCGCTGCGCCTTATCCGGTAACTATC
GTCTTGAGTCCAACCCGGTAAGACACGACTTATCGCCACTGGCAGCAGCCACTGGTAACAGGATTAGCAG
AGCGAGGTATGTAGGCGGTGCTACAGAGTTCTTGAAGTGGTGGCCTAACTACGGCTACACTAGAAGAACA
GTATTTGGTATCTGCGCTCTGCTGAAGCCAGTTACCTTCGGAAAAAGAGTTGGTAGCTCTTGATCCGGCA
AACAAACCACCGCTGGTAGCGGTGGTTTTTTTGTTTGCAAGCAGCAGATTACGCGCAGAAAAAAAGGATC
TCAAGAAGATCCTTTGATCTTTTCTACGGGGTCTGACGCTCAGTGGAACGAAAACTCACGTTAAGGGATT
TTGGTCATGAGATTATCAAAAAGGATCTTCACCTAGATCCTTTTAAATTAAAAATGAAGTTTTAAATCAA
TCTAAAGTATATATGAGTAAACTTGGTCTGACAGTTACCAATGCTTAATCAGTGAGGCACCTATCTCAGC
GATCTGTCTATTTCGTTCATCCATAGTTGCCTGACTCCCCGTCGTGTAGATAACTACGATACGGGAGGGC
TTACCATCTGGCCCCAGTGCTGCAATGATACCGCGAGACCCACGCTCACCGGCTCCAGATTTATCAGCAA
TAAACCAGCCAGCCGGAAGGGCCGAGCGCAGAAGTGGTCCTGCAACTTTATCCGCCTCCATCCAGTCTAT
TAATTGTTGCCGGGAAGCTAGAGTAAGTAGTTCGCCAGTTAATAGTTTGCGCAACGTTGTTGCCATTGCT
ACAGGCATCGTGGTGTCACGCTCGTCGTTTGGTATGGCTTCATTCAGCTCCGGTTCCCAACGATCAAGGC
GAGTTACATGATCCCCCATGTTGTGCAAAAAAGCGGTTAGCTCCTTCGGTCCTCCGATCGTTGTCAGAAG
TAAGTTGGCCGCAGTGTTATCACTCATGGTTATGGCAGCACTGCATAATTCTCTTACTGTCATGCCATCC
GTAAGATGCTTTTCTGTGACTGGTGAGTACTCAACCAAGTCATTCTGAGAATAGTGTATGCGGCGACCGA
GTTGCTCTTGCCCGGCGTCAATACGGGATAATACCGCGCCACATAGCAGAACTTTAAAAGTGCTCATCAT
TGGAAAACGTTCTTCGGGGCGAAAACTCTCAAGGATCTTACCGCTGTTGAGATCCAGTTCGATGTAACCC
ACTCGTGCACCCAACTGATCTTCAGCATCTTTTACTTTCACCAGCGTTTCTGGGTGAGCAAAAACAGGAA
GGCAAAATGCCGCAAAAAAGGGAATAAGGGCGACACGGAAATGTTGAATACTCATACTCTTCCTTTTTCA
ATATTATTGAAGCATTTATCAGGGTTATTGTCTCATGAGCGGATACATATTTGAATGTATTTAGAAAAAT
AAACAAATAGGGGTTCCGCGCACATTTCCCCGAAAAGTGCCACCTGG
Features (pLannotate 1.2.2; 17 found; start..end, strand, type, name):
      4..383     +  enhancer       CMV enhancer: human cytomegalovirus immediate early enhancer
    385..660     +  promoter       chicken β-actin promoter: No description available
    661..1677    +  intron         chimeric intron: chimera between introns from chicken β-actin and rabbit β-globin
   1675..1731    +  CDS            HBB (fragment): HBB_LEPEU - Experimental evidence at protein level: Swiss-Prot protein existence level 1. Involved in oxygen transport from the lung to the various peripheral tissues. From Lepus europaeus (European hare).
   1738..5547    +  CDS            S (sequence partly withheld): SPIKE_SARS2 - Experimental evidence at protein level: Swiss-Prot protein existence level 1. [Spike glycoprotein]: May down-regulate host tetherin (BST2) by lysosomal degradation, thereby counteracting its antiviral activity. From Severe acute respiratory syndrome coronavirus 2 (2019-nCoV) (SARS-CoV-2).
   5625..5680    +  polyA_signal   β-globin poly(A) signal: rabbit β-globin polyadenylation signal (Gil and Proudfoot, 1987)
   6065..6081    -  protein_bind   lac operator: The lac repressor binds to the lac operator to inhibit transcription in E. coli. This inhibition can be relieved by adding lactose or isopropyl-β-D-thiogalactopyranoside (IPTG). lac repressor encoded by lacI
   6089..6119    -  promoter       lac promoter: promoter for the E. coli lac operon
   6134..6155    -  protein_bind   CAP binding site: CAP binding activates transcription in the presence of cAMP. E. coli catabolite activator protein
   6168..6207    -  CDS            lacI (fragment): lac repressor; lacI; The lac repressor binds to the lac operator to inhibit transcription in E. coli. This inhibition can be relieved by adding lactose or isopropyl-β-D-thiogalactopyranoside (IPTG).
   6214..6236    +  promoter       SV40 promoter (fragment): SV40 enhancer and early promoter
   6260..6395    +  rep_origin     SV40 ori: SV40 origin of replication
   6415..6549    +  polyA_signal   SV40 poly(A) signal: SV40 polyadenylation signal
   6551..6605    -  CDS            lacI (fragment): lac repressor; lacI; The lac repressor binds to the lac operator to inhibit transcription in E. coli. This inhibition can be relieved by adding lactose or isopropyl-β-D-thiogalactopyranoside (IPTG).
   6788..7376    -  rep_origin     ori: high-copy-number ColE1/pMB1/pBR322/pUC origin of replication
   7547..8407    -  CDS            AmpR: β-lactamase; bla; confers resistance to ampicillin, carbenicillin, and related antibiotics
   8408..8512    -  promoter       AmpR promoter: bla
