[The description below was written by a language model from this plasmid's Addgene catalogue record and pLannotate feature annotations shown in this document.]
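Description:
pCAGGS SARS-CoV-2 BA.1 Spike is a mammalian expression plasmid of about 8.5 kb, built on the pCAGGS backbone, that drives expression of a codon-optimized, full-length spike glycoprotein from the SARS-CoV-2 Omicron BA.1 lineage. It is propagated in E. coli as a high-copy plasmid through a ColE1/pUC-type origin and is selected with ampicillin via the β-lactamase gene and its native promoter. The backbone also carries an SV40 origin of replication, which can support episomal amplification in cells expressing SV40 large T antigen. Remnants of lac regulatory sequence, short lacI fragments and an SV40 poly(A) signal are also annotated; these appear to be backbone remnants that play no part in expressing the insert.

The roughly 3.8 kb spike open reading frame was inserted between EcoRI and NheI sites, both retained. It sits downstream of the composite CAG promoter, which comprises the CMV immediate-early enhancer, the chicken β-actin promoter and a chimeric chicken β-actin/rabbit β-globin intron. Together these give strong constitutive transcription in many mammalian cell types. A rabbit β-globin polyadenylation signal terminates the transcript. The short β-globin fragment annotated just upstream of the insert is probably exon sequence belonging to the promoter cassette rather than a fusion partner. No epitope tag or reporter is annotated.

The spike carries the BA.1 set of substitutions, deletions and the 214 EPE insertion. These include changes in the N-terminal domain, a dense cluster in the receptor-binding domain (such as K417N, E484A, Q493R and N501Y), D614G, changes near the furin cleavage site (N679K, P681H) and several S2 changes. The associated publication examined recognition of Omicron spike by plasma from vaccinated individuals, which suggests use of the plasmid for transient spike expression in antibody recognition studies.
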