Addgene plasmid #185452: pCAGGS SARS-CoV-2 BA.1 Spike
Purpose: Expresses codon-optimized full length SARS-CoV-2 BA.1 Spike
Depositing lab: Marceline Côté. Publication: SARS-CoV-2 Omicron Spike recognition by plasma from individuals receiving BNT162b2 mRNA vaccination with a 16-week interval between doses. Chatterjee D, Tauzin A, Marchitto L, Gong SY, Boutin M, Bourassa C, Beaudoin-Bussieres G, Bo Y, Ding S, Laumaea A, Vezina D, Perreault J, Gokool L, Morrisseau C, Arlotto P, Fournier E, Guilbault A, Delisle B, Levade I, Goyette G, Gendron-Lepage G, Medjahed H, De Serres G, Tremblay C, Martel-Laferriere V, Kaufmann DE, Bazin R, Prevost J, Moreira S, Richard J, Cote M, Finzi A. Cell Rep. 2022 Mar 1;38(9):110429. doi: 10.1016/j.celrep.2022.110429. Epub 2022 Feb 8. PubMed 35216664.
Backbone
  Vector backbone: pCAGGS
  Backbone size w/o insert (bp): 4717
  Total vector size (bp): 8530
  Vector type: Mammalian Expression
Growth in bacteria
  Bacterial resistance: Ampicillin, 100 μg/mL
  Growth temperature: 37°C
  Growth strain: DH5alpha
  Copy number: High Copy
Gene/Insert
  Gene/Insert name: SARS-CoV-2 Spike BA.1 (alt name: Omicron Spike)
  Insert size (bp): 3813
  Mutation: Contains the following mutations: A67V, Δ69-70, T95I, G142D/Δ143-145, Δ211/L212I, ins214EPE, G339D, S371L, S373P, S375F, K417N, N440K, G446S, S477N, T478K, E484A, Q493R, G496S, Q498R, N501Y, Y505H, T547K, D614G, H655Y, N679K, P681H, N764K, D796Y, N856K, Q954H, N969K, L981F
  Entrez Gene: S (a.k.a. GU280_gp02, spike glycoprotein)
  Promoter: chicken β-actin promoter, CMV enhancer
  Cloning method: Restriction Enzyme; 5′ cloning site EcoRI (not destroyed); 3′ cloning site NheI (not destroyed)
  Sequencing primers: 5′ CTCTAGAGCCTCTGCTAACCATGTTC
Terms and licenses: Academic/Nonprofit Terms; Industry Terms
How to cite: pCAGGS SARS-CoV-2 BA.1 Spike was a gift from Marceline Côté (Addgene plasmid # 185452 ; http://n2t.net/addgene:185452 ; RRID:Addgene_185452)
