>Addgene plasmid #185452 | pCAGGS SARS-CoV-2 BA.1 Spike | depositor partial sequence | sequence record 359649 | Insert, Spike gene
CTCCTGGGCAACGTGCTGGTTATTGTGCTGTCTCATCATTTTGGCAAAGAATTCGCCACCATGTTCGTCT
TCCTCGTCCTCCTCCCCCTCGTCTCCTCCCAGTGCGTCAACCTCACCACCCGCACCCAGCTCCCCCCCGC
CTACACCAACTCCTTCACCCGCGGCGTCTACTACCCCGACAAGGTCTTCCGCTCCTCCGTCCTCCACTCC
ACCCAGGACCTCTTCCTCCCCTTCTTCTCCAACGTCACCTGGTTCCACGTGATCTCCGGCACCAACGGCA
CCAAGCGCTTCGACAACCCCGTCCTCCCCTTCAACGACGGCGTCTACTTCGCCTCCATCGAGAAGTCCAA
CATCATCCGCGGCTGGATCTTCGGCACCACCCTCGACTCCAAGACCCAGTCCCTCCTCATCGTCAACAAC
GCCACCAACGTCGTCATCAAGGTCTGCGAGTTCCAGTTCTGCAACGACCCCTTCCTCGACCACAAGAACA
ACAAGTCCTGGATGGAGTCCGAGTTCCGCGTCTACTCCTCCGCCAACAACTGCACCTTCGAGTACGTCTC
CCAGCCCTTCCTCATGGACCTCGAGGGCAAGCAGGGCAACTTCAAGAACCTCCGCGAGTTCGTCTTCAAG
AACATCGACGGCTACTTCAAGATCTACTCCAAGCACACCCCCATCATCGTCCGCGAGCCCGAGGACCTCC
CCCAGGGCTTCTCCGCCCTCGAGCCCCTCGTCGACCTCCCCATCGGCATCAACATCACCCGCTTCCAGAC
CCTCCTCGCCCTCCACCGCTCCTACCTCACCCCCGGCGACTCCTCCTCCGGCTGGACCGCCGGCGCCGCC
GCCTACTACGTCGGCTACCTCCAGCCCCGCACCTTCCTCCTCAAGTACAACGAGAACGGCACCATCACCG
ACGCCGTCGACTGCGCCCTCGACCCCCTCTCCGAGACCAAGTGCACCCTCAAGTCCTTCACCGTCGAGAA
GGGCATCTACCAGACCTCCAACTTCCGCGTCCAGCCCACCGAGTCCATCGTCCGCTTCCCCAACATCACC
[585 nt withheld, positions 1051-1635]
AAGTCCACCAACCTCGTCAAGAACAAGTGCGTCAACTTCAACTTCAACGGCCTCAAGGGCACCGGCGTCC
TCACCGAGTCCAACAAGAAGTTCCTCCCCTTCCAGCAGTTCGGCCGCGACATCGCCGACACCACCGACGC
CGTCCGCGACCCCCAGACCCTCGAGATCCTCGACATCACCCCCTGCTCCTTCGGCGGCGTCTCCGTCATC
ACCCCCGGCACCAACACCTCCAACCAGGTCGCCGTCCTCTACCAGGGTGTCAACTGCACCGAGGTCCCCG
TCGCCATCCACGCCGACCAGCTCACCCCCACCTGGCGCGTCTACTCCACCGGCTCCAACGTCTTCCAGAC
CCGCGCCGGCTGCCTCATCGGCGCCGAGTACGTCAACAACTCCTACGAGTGCGACATCCCCATCGGCGCC
GGCATCTGCGCCTCCTACCAGACCCAGACCAAGTCCCACCGCCGCGCCCGCTCCGTCGCCTCCCAGTCCA
TCATCGCCTACACCATGTCCCTCGGCGCCGAGAACTCCGTCGCCTACTCCAACAACTCCATCGCCATCCC
CACCAACTTCACCATCTCCGTCACCACCGAGATCCTCCCCGTCTCCATGACCAAGACCTCCGTCGACTGC
ACCATGTACATCTGCGGCGACTCCACCGAGTGCTCCAACCTCCTCCTCCAGTACGGCTCCTTCTGCACCC
AGCTCAAGCGCGCCCTCACCGGCATCGCCGTCGAGCAGGACAAGAACACCCAGGAGGTCTTCGCCCAGGT
CAAGCAGATCTACAAGACCCCCCCCATCAAGTACTTCGGCGGCTTCAACTTCTCCCAGATCCTCCCCGAC
CCCTCCAAGCCCTCCAAGCGCTCCTTCATCGAGGACCTCCTCTTCAACAAGGTCACCCTCGCCGACGCCG
GCTTCATCAAGCAGTACGGCGACTGCCTCGGCGACATCGCCGCCCGCGACCTCATCTGCGCCCAGAAGTT
CAAGGGCCTCACCGTCCTCCCCCCCCTCCTCACCGACGAGATGATCGCCCAGTACACCTCCGCCCTCCTC
GCCGGCACCATCACCTCCGGCTGGACCTTCGGCGCCGGCGCCGCCCTCCAGATCCCCTTCGCCATGCAGA
TGGCCTACCGCTTCAACGGCATCGGCGTCACCCAGAACGTCCTCTACGAGAACCAGAAGCTCATCGCCAA
CCAGTTCAACTCCGCCATCGGCAAGATCCAGGACTCCCTCTCCTCCACCGCCTCCGCCCTCGGCAAGCTC
CAGGACGTCGTCAACCACAACGCCCAGGCCCTCAACACCCTCGTCAAGCAGCTCTCCTCCAAGTTCGGCG
CCATCTCCTCCGTCCTCAACGACATCTTCTCCCGCCTCGACAAGGTCGAGGCCGAGGTCCAGATCGACCG
CCTCATCACCGGCCGCCTCCAGTCCCTCCAGACCTACGTCACCCAGCAGCTCATCCGCGCCGCCGAGATC
CGCGCCTCCGCCAACCTCGCCGCCACCAAGATGTCCGAGTGCGTCCTCGGCCAGTCCAAGCGCGTCGACT
TCTGCGGCAAGGGCTACCACCTCATGTCCTTCCCCCAGTCCGCCCCCCACGGCGTCGTCTTCCTCCACGT
CACCTACGTCCCCGCCCAGGAGAAGAACTTCACCACCGCCCCCGCCATCTGCCACGACGGCAAGGCCCAC
TTCCCCCGCGAGGGCGTCTTCGTCTCCAACGGCACCCACTGGTTCGTCACCCAGCGCAACTTCTACGAGC
CCCAGATCATCACCACCGACAACACCTTCGTCTCCGGCAACTGCGACGTCGTCATCGGCATCGTCAACAA
CACCGTCTACGACCCCCTCCAGCCCGAGCTCGACTCCTTCAAGGAGGAGCTCGACAAGTACTTCAAGAAC
CACACCTCCCCCGACGTCGACCTCGGCGACATCTCCGGCATCAACGCCTCCGTCGTCAACATCCAGAAGG
AGATCGACCGCCTCAACGAGGTCGCCAAGAACCTCAACGAGTCCCTCATCGACCTCCAGGAGCTCGGCAA
GTACGAGCAGTACATCAAGTGGCCCTGGTACATCTGGCTCGGCTTCATCGCCGGCCTCATCGCCATCGTC
ATGGTCACCATCATGCTCTGCTGCATGACCTCCTGCTGCTCCTGCCTCAAGGGCTGCTGCTCCTGCGGCT
CCTGCTGCAAGTTCGACGAGGACGACTCCGAGCCCGTCCTCAAGGGCGTCAAGCTCCACTACACCTAAGC
TAGCAGATCTTTTTCCCTCTGCCAAAAATTATGGGGACATCATGAAGCCCCTTGAGCATCTGACTTCTGG
CTAATAAAGGAAATTTATTTTCATTGCAATAGTGTGTTGGAATTTTTTGTGTCTCTCACTCGGAAGGACA
TATGGGAGGGCAAATCATTTAAAACATCAGAATGAGTATTTGGTTTAGAGTTTGGCAACATATGCCCATA
TGCTGGCTGCCATGAACAAAGGTTGGCTATAAAGAGGTCATCAGTATATGAAACAGCCCCCTGCTGTCCA
TTCCTTATTCCATAGAAAAGCCTTGACTTGAGGTTAGATTTTTTTTATATTTTGTTTTGTGTTATTTTTT
TCTTTAACATCCCTAAAATTTTCCTTACATGTTTTACTAGCCAGATTTTTCCTCCTCTCCTGACTACTCC
CAGTCATAGCTGTCCCTCTTCTCTTATGGAGATCCCTCGACCTGCAGCCCAAGCTTGGCGTAATCATGGT
CATAGCTGTTTCCTGTGTGAAATTGTTATCCGCTCACAATTCCACACAACATACGAGCCGGAAGCATAAA
GTGTAAAGCCTGGGGTGCCTAATGAGTGAGCTAACTCACATTAAT
